>Addgene plasmid #83186 | Hs.HRAS Q61L | depositor full sequence | sequence record 158149 | Full Sequence
TTAACGCTAGCATGGATGTTTTCCCAGTCACGACGTTGTAAAACGACGGCCAGTCTTAAAATTCGAGCTC
GGTCCGAGGATCCGAAATAATGATTTTATTTTGACTGATAGTGACCTGTTCGTTGCAACAAATTGATAAG
CAATGCTTTTTTATAATGCCAACTTTGTACAAAAAAGTTGGCACCATGACGGAATATAAGCTGGTGGTGG
TGGGCGCCGGCGGTGTGGGCAAGAGTGCGCTGACCATCCAGCTGATCCAGAACCATTTTGTGGACGAATA
CGACCCCACTATAGAGGATTCCTACCGGAAGCAGGTGGTCATTGATGGGGAGACGTGCCTGTTGGACATC
CTGGATACCGCCGGCCTGGAGGAGTACAGCGCCATGCGGGACCAGTACATGCGCACCGGGGAGGGCTTCC
TGTGTGTGTTTGCCATCAACAACACCAAGTCTTTTGAGGACATCCACCAGTACAGGGAGCAGATCAAACG
GGTGAAGGACTCGGATGACGTGCCCATGGTGCTGGTGGGGAACAAGTGTGACCTGGCTGCACGCACTGTG
GAATCTCGGCAGGCTCAGGACCTCGCCCGAAGCTACGGCATCCCCTACATCGAGACCTCGGCCAAGACCC
GGCAGGGAGTGGAGGATGCCTTCTACACGTTGGTGCGTGAGATCCGGCAGCACAAGCTGCGGAAGCTGAA
CCCTCCTGATGAGAGTGGCCCCGGCTGCATGAGCTGCAAGTGTGTGCTCTCCTAATCAACTTTCTTGTAC
AAAGTTGGCATTATAGGAAAGCATTGCTTATCAATTTGTTGCAACGAACAGGTCACTATCAGTCAAAATA
AAATCATTATTTGCATGCAAGCTTAGATCCTCTAGACCAGCCAGGACAGAAATGCCTCGACTTCGCTGCT
ACCCAAGGTTGCCGGGTGACGCACACCGTGGAAACGGATGAAGGCACGAACCCAGTGGACATAAGCCTGT
TCGGTTCGTAAGCTGTAATGCAAGTAGCGTATGCGCTCACGCAACTGGTCCAGAACCTTGACCGAACGCA
GCGGTGGTAACGGCGCAGTGGCGGTTTTCATGGCTTGTTATGACTGTTTTTTTGGGGTACAGTCTATGCC
TCGGGCATCCAAGCAGCAAGCGCGTTACGCCGTGGGTCGATGTTTGATGTTATGGAGCAGCAACGATGTT
ACGCAGCAGGGCAGTCGCCCTAAAACAAAGTTAAACATTATGAGGGAAGCGGTGATCGCCGAAGTATCGA
CTCAACTATCAGAGGTAGTTGGCGTCATCGAGCGCCATCTCGAACCGACGTTGCTGGCCGTACATTTGTA
CGGCTCCGCAGTGGATGGCGGCCTGAAGCCACACAGTGATATTGATTTGCTGGTTACGGTGACCGTAAGG
CTTGATGAAACAACGCGGCGAGCTTTGATCAACGACCTTTTGGAAACTTCGGCTTCCCCTGGAGAGAGCG
AGATTCTCCGCGCTGTAGAAGTCACCATTGTTGTGCACGACGACATCATTCCGTGGCGTTATCCAGCTAA
GCGCGAACTGCAATTTGGAGAATGGCAGCGCAATGACATTCTTGCAGGTATCTTCGAGCCAGCCACGATC
GACATTGATCTGGCTATCTTGCTGACAAAAGCAAGAGAACATAGCGTTGCCTTGGTAGGTCCAGCGGCGG
AGGAACTCTTTGATCCGGTTCCTGAACAGGATCTATTTGAGGCGCTAAATGAAACCTTAACGCTATGGAA
CTCGCCGCCCGACTGGGCTGGCGATGAGCGAAATGTAGTGCTTACGTTGTCCCGCATTTGGTACAGCGCA
GTAACCGGCAAAATCGCGCCGAAGGATGTCGCTGCCGACTGGGCAATGGAGCGCCTGCCGGCCCAGTATC
AGCCCGTCATACTTGAAGCTAGACAGGCTTATCTTGGACAAGAAGAAGATCGCTTGGCCTCGCGCGCAGA
TCAGTTGGAAGAATTTGTCCACTACGTGAAAGGCGAGATCACCAAGGTAGTCGGCAAATAACCCTCGAGC
CACCCATGACCAAAATCCCTTAACGTGAGTTACGCGTCGTTCCACTGAGCGTCAGACCCCGTAGAAAAGA
TCAAAGGATCTTCTTGAGATCCTTTTTTTCTGCGCGTAATCTGCTGCTTGCAAACAAAAAAACCACCGCT
ACCAGCGGTGGTTTGTTTGCCGGATCAAGAGCTACCAACTCTTTTTCCGAAGGTAACTGGCTTCAGCAGA
GCGCAGATACCAAATACTGTCCTTCTAGTGTAGCCGTAGTTAGGCCACCACTTCAAGAACTCTGTAGCAC
CGCCTACATACCTCGCTCTGCTAATCCTGTTACCAGTGGCTGCTGCCAGTGGCGATAAGTCGTGTCTTAC
CGGGTTGGACTCAAGACGATAGTTACCGGATAAGGCGCAGCGGTCGGGCTGAACGGGGGGTTCGTGCACA
CAGCCCAGCTTGGAGCGAACGACCTACACCGAACTGAGATACCTACAGCGTGAGCATTGAGAAAGCGCCA
CGCTTCCCGAAGGGAGAAAGGCGGACAGGTATCCGGTAAGCGGCAGGGTCGGAACAGGAGAGCGCACGAG
GGAGCTTCCAGGGGGAAACGCCTGGTATCTTTATAGTCCTGTCGGGTTTCGCCACCTCTGACTTGAGCGT
CGATTTTTGTGATGCTCGTCAGGGGGGCGGAGCCTATGGAAAAACGCCAGCAACGCGGCCTTTTTACGGT
TCCTGGCCTTTTGCTGGCCTTTTGCTCACATGTTCTTTCCTGCGTTATCCCCTGATTCTGTGGATAACCG
TATTACCGCCTTTGAGTGAGCTGATACCGCTCGCCGCAGCCGAACGACCGAGCGCAGCGAGTCAGTGAGC
GAGGAAGCGGAAGAGCGCCCAATACGCAAACCGCCTCTCCCCGCGCGTTGGCCGATTCATTAATGCAGCT
GGCACGACAGGTTTCCCGACTGGAAAGCGGGCAGTGAGCGCAACGCAATTAATACGCGTACCGCTAGCCA
GGAAGAGTTTGTAGAAACGCAAAAAGGCCATCCGTCAGGATGGCCTTCTGCTTAGTTTGATGCCTGGCAG
TTTATGGCGGGCGTCCTGCCCGCCACCCTCCGGGCCGTTGCTTCACAACGTTCAAATCCGCTCCCGGCGG
ATTTGTCCTACTCAGGAGAGCGTTCACCGACAAACAACAGATAAAACGAAAGGCCCAGTCTTCCGACTGA
GCCTTTCGTTTTATTTGATGCCTGGCAGTTCCCTACTCTCGCG
Features (pLannotate 1.2.2; 11 found; start..end, strand, type, name):
     18..54      -  CDS            lacZα (fragment): LacZα fragment of β-galactosidase; lacZ fragment
     85..180     +  protein_bind   attL3: mutant version of attL; recombination site for the Gateway® LR reaction LR Clonase™
    186..753     +  CDS            H-Ras (fragment): human small GTPase proto-oncoprotein
    760..853     -  protein_bind   attL2 (fragment): mutant version of attL; recombination site for the Gateway® LR reaction LR Clonase™
    968..991     +  promoter       Pc promoter (fragment): intI1 (promoter lies within the coding sequence); class 1 integron promoter
   1167..1223    +  CDS            GmR (fragment): gentamycin acetyltransferase; aacC1; confers resistance to gentamycin
   1230..2021    +  CDS            SmR: aminoglycoside adenylyltransferase (Murphy, 1985); aadA; confers resistance to spectinomycin and streptomycin
   2114..2702    +  rep_origin     ori: high-copy-number ColE1/pMB1/pBR322/pUC origin of replication
   2885..2977    +  CDS            lacI (fragment): lac repressor; lacI; The lac repressor binds to the lac operator to inhibit transcription in E. coli. This inhibition can be relieved by adding lactose or isopropyl-β-D-thiogalactopyranoside (IPTG).
   3032..3059    -  terminator     rrnB T2 terminator: transcription terminator T2 from the E. coli rrnB gene
   3191..3234    +  terminator     rrnB T1 terminator: Escherichia coli rrnB; transcription terminator T1 from the E. coli rrnB gene
