[The description below was written by a language model from this plasmid's Addgene catalogue record and pLannotate feature annotations shown in this document.]
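Description:
Hs.HRAS Q61L is a Gateway entry clone built on the pDonor-255 backbone and carrying the human HRAS open reading frame (about 570 bp, based on the NM_005343.2 reference transcript) with a Q61L substitution. Position 61 lies in the catalytic region of Ras GTPases, and changes there are well-known oncogenic, GTPase-impairing mutations, so this clone supplies an activated form of H-Ras. The ORF retains its stop codon, so it is suited to expression as the native protein or with N-terminal fusion partners, but not C-terminal tags. The complete plasmid is 3,263 bp.

The annotated sequence shows the H-Ras coding region flanked by two attL-type recombination sites in opposite orientations. The automated annotation labels them attL3 and a partial attL2, and the record does not otherwise specify the site identities. These sites allow LR Clonase-mediated transfer of the ORF into compatible Gateway destination vectors. The entry clone has no annotated promoter positioned to drive the insert, so expression depends on the destination vector chosen. rrnB T1 and T2 terminators sit upstream of the cassette, where they typically insulate it from read-through transcription.

Propagation in E. coli relies on a high-copy ColE1/pUC-type origin, and selection uses spectinomycin through the aadA (SmR) aminoglycoside adenylyltransferase gene, which lies downstream of a partial integron Pc promoter. Short lacZα, lacI and gentamicin-resistance fragments are also detected; these appear to be non-functional backbone remnants. The plasmid serves as a source clone for building HRAS Q61L expression constructs for studies of Ras signalling.
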