Addgene plasmid #83186: Hs.HRAS Q61L
Purpose: Gateway ORF Entry clone of human HRAS [NM_005343.2 ] with stop codon (for native or N-terminal fusions), Q61L mutation
Depositing lab: Dominic Esposito. Depositing organization: National Cancer Institute (NCI).
Backbone
  Vector backbone: pDonor-255
  Backbone size w/o insert (bp): 2693
  Vector type: Gateway Entry Clone
Growth in bacteria
  Bacterial resistance: Spectinomycin, 50 μg/mL
  Growth temperature: 37°C
  Growth strain: DH10B
  Copy number: High Copy
Gene/Insert
  Gene/Insert name: HRAS
  Species: H. sapiens (human)
  Insert size (bp): 570
  Mutation: Q61L
  GenBank ID: NM_005343.2
  Entrez Gene: HRAS (a.k.a. C-BAS/HAS, C-H-RAS, C-HA-RAS1, CTLO, H-RASIDX, HAMSV, HRAS1, RASH1, p21ras)
  Cloning method: Gateway Cloning
  Sequencing primers: 5′ M13F 23-mer (5'-CCCAGTCACGACGTTGTAAAACG); 3′ attLR 23-mer (5'-TAACATCAGAGATTTTGAGACAC)
Terms and licenses: Academic/Nonprofit Terms; Industry Terms: Not Available to Industry
How to cite: Hs.HRAS Q61L was a gift from Dominic Esposito (Addgene plasmid # 83186 ; http://n2t.net/addgene:83186 ; RRID:Addgene_83186)
