>Addgene plasmid #83186 | Hs.HRAS Q61L | addgene partial sequence | sequence record 159314 | M13pUC-Fwd 5'-CCCAGTCACGACGTTGTAAAACG-3'
AATTCGAGCTCGGTCCGAGGATCCGAAATAATGATTTTATTTTGACTGATAGTGACCTGTTCGTTGCAAC
AAATTGATAAGCAATGCTTTTTTATAATGCCAACTTTGTACAAAAAAGTTGGCACCATGACGGAATATAA
GCTGGTGGTGGTGGGCGCCGGCGGTGTGGGCAAGAGTGCGCTGACCATCCAGCTGATCCAGAACCATTTT
GTGGACGAATACGACCCCACTATAGAGGATTCCTACCGGAAGCAGGTGGTCATTGATGGGGAGACGTGCC
TGTTGGACATCCTGGATACCGCCGGCCTGGAGGAGTACAGCGCCATGCGGGACCAGTACATGCGCACCGG
GGAGGGCTTCCTGTGTGTGTTTGCCATCAACAACACCAAGTCTTTTGAGGACATCCACCAGTACAGGGAG
CAGATCAAACGGGTGAAGGACTCGGATGACGTGCCCATGGTGCTGGTGGGGAACAAGTGTGACCTGGCTG
CACGCACTGTGGAATCTCGGCAGGCTCAGGACCTCGCCCGAAGCTACGGCATCCCCTACATCGAGACCTC
GGCCAAGACCCGGCAGGGAGTGGAGGATGCCTTCTACACGTTGGTGCGTGAGATCCGGCAGCACAAGCTG
CGGAAGCTGAACCCTCCTGATGAGAGTGGCCCCGGCTGCATGAGCTGCAAGTGTGTGCTCTCCTAATCAA
CTTTCTTGTACAAAGTTGGCATTATAGGAAAGCATTGCTTATCAATTTGTTGCAACGAACAGGTCACTAT
CAGTCAAAATAAAATCATTATTTGCATGCAAGCTTAGATCCTCTAGACCAGCCAGGACAGAAATGCCTCG
ACTTCGCTGCTACCCAAGGTTGCCGGGTGACGCACACCGTGGAAACGGATGAAGGCACGAACCCAGTGGA
CATAA
